Addgene plasmid #32562: pUCBB-ctH6-eGFP
Depositing lab: Claudia Schmidt-dannert. Depositing organization: University of Minnesota. Publication: Optimized compatible set of BioBrick vectors for metabolic pathway engineering. Vick JE, Johnson ET, Choudhary S, Bloch SE, Lopez-Gallego F, Srivastava P, Tikh IB, Wawrzyn GT, Schmidt-Dannert C. Appl Microbiol Biotechnol. 2011 Dec;92(6):1275-86. Epub 2011 Oct 28. 10.1007/s00253-011-3633-4 PubMed 22033566.
Backbone
  Vector backbone: pUCBB
  Backbone size w/o insert (bp): 2374
  Modifications to backbone: XhoI site has an inframe Thrombin clevage site and 6-his tag.
  Vector type: Synthetic Biology
Growth in bacteria
  Bacterial resistance: Ampicillin, 100 μg/mL
  Growth temperature: 37°C
  Growth strain: DH5alpha
  Copy number: High Copy
Gene/Insert
  Gene/Insert name: eGFP
  Insert size (bp): 719
  Entrez Gene: eGFP (a.k.a. pPRS3a_01)
  Promoter: Consitutive lac
  Tag / fusion protein: 6 His tag with Thrombin site (C terminal on backbone)
  Cloning method: Restriction Enzyme; 5′ cloning site NdeI (not destroyed); 3′ cloning site NsiI (not destroyed)
  Sequencing primers: 5′ pBBinF (CATCCTGAACTTATCTAGACC); 3′ pBBinR (GCAGGTCCTGAAGTTAACTAG)
Terms and licenses: Academic/Nonprofit Terms; Industry Terms: Not Available to Industry
How to cite: pUCBB-ctH6-eGFP was a gift from Claudia Schmidt-dannert (Addgene plasmid # 32562 ; http://n2t.net/addgene:32562 ; RRID:Addgene_32562)
