[The description below was written by a language model from this plasmid's Addgene catalogue record and pLannotate feature annotations shown in this document.]
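Description:
pUCBB-ctH6-eGFP is a small (about 3.1 kb), high-copy bacterial expression plasmid from a set of mutually compatible BioBrick-style vectors designed for metabolic pathway engineering in E. coli. It is built on the pUCBB backbone and replicates from a pUC/ColE1-type origin. Selection is by ampicillin resistance, provided by a β-lactamase gene under its own bla promoter.

The expression cassette is driven by a lac promoter described in the record as constitutive. The feature table shows the promoter with its upstream CAP binding site but does not annotate a lac operator, which fits that description. Downstream lies an EGFP coding sequence of roughly 720 bp, cloned between NdeI and NsiI sites that both remain intact, so the reporter can be excised and replaced with another gene of interest. The backbone has been modified so that an XhoI site is followed in frame by a thrombin cleavage site and a 6xHis tag. An inserted gene is therefore expressed as a C-terminal fusion that can be purified by metal-affinity chromatography, with the tag removable by thrombin. The annotation places a His-tag segment shortly after the EGFP reading frame, in line with this design, though the thrombin site itself is not annotated. Bacterial terminators flank the cassette: a putative terminator lies upstream of the promoter region, and a his operon terminator lies downstream of the tagged reading frame. These insulate the unit from read-through transcription.

EGFP here appears to act as a visible placeholder and expression reporter for the vector. The plasmid is suited to constitutive production and purification of C-terminally His-tagged proteins, and to assembling multi-gene pathways with the other vectors in the series.
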