Features (pLannotate 1.2.2; 9 found; start..end, strand, type, name):
      2..61      +  terminator     his operon terminator: This putative transcriptin terminator from the E. coli his operon has a 2-bp deletion introduced during synthesis. Its efficiency has not been determined.
    256..844     -  rep_origin     ori: high-copy-number ColE1/pMB1/pBR322/pUC origin of replication
   1015..1875    -  CDS            AmpR: β-lactamase; bla; confers resistance to ampicillin, carbenicillin, and related antibiotics
   1876..1980    -  promoter       AmpR promoter: bla
   2070..2113    -  terminator     bacterial terminator: putative bacterial transcription terminator
   2175..2196    +  protein_bind   CAP binding site: CAP binding activates transcription in the presence of cAMP. E. coli catabolite activator protein
   2211..2241    +  promoter       lac promoter: promoter for the E. coli lac operon
   2287..3006    +  CDS            EGFP: the original enhanced GFP (Yang et al., 1996) mammalian codon-optimized
   3050..3067    +  CDS            7xHis (fragment): 6xHis affinity tag
>Addgene plasmid #32562 | pUCBB-ctH6-eGFP | depositor full sequence | sequence record 37558 | pUCBB-ctH6-eGFP sequence 3093 bps
GTCCGGCAAAAAAACGGGCAAGGTGTCACCACCCTGCCCTTTTTCTTTAAAACCGAAAAGATTACTTCGC
GTTATGCAGGCTTCCTCGCTCACTGACTCGCTGCGCTCGGTCGTTCGGCTGCGGCGAGCGGTATCAGCTC
ACTCAAAGGCGGTAATACGGTTATCCACAGAATCAGGGGATAACGCAGGAAAGAACATGTGAGCAAAAGG
CCAGCAAAAGGCCAGGAACCGTAAAAAGGCCGCGTTGCTGGCGTTTTTCCATAGGCTCCGCCCCCCTGAC
GAGCATCACAAAAATCGACGCTCAAGTCAGAGGTGGCGAAACCCGACAGGACTATAAAGATACCAGGCGT
TTCCCCCTGGAAGCTCCCTCGTGCGCTCTCCTGTTCCGACCCTGCCGCTTACCGGATACCTGTCCGCCTT
TCTCCCTTCGGGAAGCGTGGCGCTTTCTCATAGCTCACGCTGTAGGTATCTCAGTTCGGTGTAGGTCGTT
CGCTCCAAGCTGGGCTGTGTGCACGAACCCCCCGTTCAGCCCGACCGCTGCGCCTTATCCGGTAACTATC
GTCTTGAGTCCAACCCGGTAAGACACGACTTATCGCCACTGGCAGCAGCCACTGGTAACAGGATTAGCAG
AGCGAGGTATGTAGGCGGTGCTACAGAGTTCTTGAAGTGGTGGCCTAACTACGGCTACACTAGAAGGACA
GTATTTGGTATCTGCGCTCTGCTGAAGCCAGTTACCTTCGGAAAAAGAGTTGGTAGCTCTTGATCCGGCA
AACAAACCACCGCTGGTAGCGGTGGTTTTTTTGTTTGCAAGCAGCAGATTACGCGCAGAAAAAAAGGATC
TCAAGAAGATCCTTTGATCTTTTCTACGGGGTCTGACGCTCAGTGGAACGAAAACTCACGTTAAGGGATT
TTGGTCATGAGATTATCAAAAAGGATCTTCACCTAGATCCTTTTAAATTAAAAATGAAGTTTTAAATCAA
TCTAAAGTATATATGAGTAAACTTGGTCTGACAGTTACCAATGCTTAATCAGTGAGGCACCTATCTCAGC
GATCTGTCTATTTCGTTCATCCATAGTTGCCTGACTCCCCGTCGTGTAGATAACTACGATACGGGAGGGC
TTACCATCTGGCCCCAGTGCTGCAATGATACCGCGAGACCCACGCTCACCGGCTCCAGATTTATCAGCAA
TAAACCAGCCAGCCGGAAGGGCCGAGCGCAGAAGTGGTCCTGCAACTTTATCCGCCTCCATCCAGTCTAT
TAATTGTTGCCGGGAAGCTAGAGTAAGTAGTTCGCCAGTTAATAGTTTGCGCAACGTTGTTGCCATTGCT
ACAGGCATCGTGGTGTCACGCTCGTCGTTTGGTATGGCTTCATTCAGCTCCGGTTCCCAACGATCAAGGC
GAGTTACATGATCCCCCATGTTGTGCAAAAAAGCGGTTAGCTCCTTCGGTCCTCCGATCGTTGTCAGAAG
TAAGTTGGCCGCAGTGTTATCACTCATGGTTATGGCAGCACTGCATAATTCTCTTACTGTCATGCCATCC
GTAAGATGCTTTTCTGTGACTGGTGAGTACTCAACCAAGTCATTCTGAGAATAGTGTATGCGGCGACCGA
GTTGCTCTTGCCCGGCGTCAATACGGGATAATACCGCGCCACATAGCAGAACTTTAAAAGTGCTCATCAT
TGGAAAACGTTCTTCGGGGCGAAAACTCTCAAGGATCTTACCGCTGTTGAGATCCAGTTCGATGTAACCC
ACTCGTGCACCCAACTGATCTTCAGCATCTTTTACTTTCACCAGCGTTTCTGGGTGAGCAAAAACAGGAA
GGCAAAATGCCGCAAAAAAGGGAATAAGGGCGACACGGAAATGTTGAATACTCATACTCTTCCTTTTTCA
ATATTATTGAAGCATTTATCAGGGTTATTGTCTCATGAGCGGATACATATTTGAATGTATTTAGAAAAAT
AAACAAATAGGGGTTCCGCGCACATTTCCCCGAAAAGTGCCACCTGACGTCTAAGAAACCATTATTATCA
TGACATTAACCTATAAAAATAGGCGTATCACGAGGCAGAATTTCAGATAAAAAAAATCCTTAGCTTTCGC
TAAGGATGATTTCTGGAATTCATCCTGAACTTATCTAGACCCGACTGGAAAGCGGGCAGTGAGCGCAACG
CAATTAATGTGAGTTAGCTCACTCATTAGGCACCCCAGGCTTTACACTTTATGCTTCCGGCTCGTATGTT
GTGTGGAATTGTGAGCGTCTAGTAGAAGGAGGAGATCTGGATCCATATGGTGAGCAAGGGCGAGGAGCTG
TTCACCGGGGTGGTGCCCATCCTGGTCGAGCTGGACGGCGACGTAAACGGCCACAAGTTCAGCGTGTCCG
GCGAGGGCGAGGGCGATGCCACCTACGGCAAGCTGACCCTGAAGTTCATCTGCACCACCGGCAAGCTGCC
CGTGCCCTGGCCCACCCTCGTGACCACCCTGACCTACGGCGTGCAGTGCTTCAGCCGCTACCCCGACCAC
ATGAAGCAGCACGACTTCTTCAAGTCCGCCATGCCCGAAGGCTACGTCCAGGAGCGCACCATCTTCTTCA
AGGACGACGGCAACTACAAGACCCGCGCCGAGGTGAAGTTCGAGGGCGACACCCTGGTGAACCGCATCGA
GCTGAAGGGCATCGACTTCAAGGAGGACGGCAACATCCTGGGGCACAAGCTGGAGTACAACTACAACAGC
CACAACGTCTATATCATGGCCGACAAGCAGAAGAACGGCATCAAGGTGAACTTCAAGATCCGCCACAACA
TCGAGGACGGCAGCGTGCAGCTCGCCGACCACTACCAGCAGAACACCCCCATCGGCGACGGCCCCGTGCT
GCTGCCCGACAACCACTACCTGAGCACCCAGTCCGCCCTGAGCAAAGACCCCAACGAGAAGCGCGATCAC
ATGGTCCTGCTGGAGTTCGTGACCGCCGCCGGGATCACTCTCGGCATGGACGAGCTGTACAAGTAAATGC
ATCCATGGCGGCCGCCTCGAGCTGGTCCCCCGGGGCAGCCATCACCATCACCATCACTGAACTAGTTAAC
TTCAGGACCTGCA
