>Addgene plasmid #32562 | pUCBB-ctH6-eGFP | addgene partial sequence | sequence record 38579 | EGFP-N 5'-CGTCGCCGTCCAGCTCGACCAG-3'
TCGCCCTTGCTCACCATATGGATCCAGATCTCCTCCTTCTACTAGACGCTCACAATTCCACACAACATAC
GAGCCGGAAGCATAAAGTGTAAAGCCTGGGGTGCCTAATGAGTGAGCTAACTCACATTAATTGCGTTGCG
CTCACTGCCCGCTTTCCAGTCGGGTCTAGATAAGTTCAGGATGAATTCCAGAAATCATCCTTAGCGAAAG
CTAAGGATTTTTTTTATCTGAAATTCTGCCTCGTGATACGCCTATTTTTATAGGTTAATGTCATGATAAT
AATGGTTTCTTAGACGTCAGGTGGCACTTTTCGGGGAAATGTGCGCGGAACCCCTATTTGTTTATTTTTC
TAAATACATTCAAATATGTATCCGCTCATGAGACAATAACCCTGATAAATGCTTCAATAATATTGAAAAA
GGAAGAGTATGAGTATTCAACATTTCCGTGTCGCCCTTATTCCCTTTTTTGCGGCATTTTGCCTTCCTGT
TTTTGCTCACCCAGAAACGCTGGTGAAAGTAAAAGATGCTGAAGATCAGTTGGGTGCACGAGTGGGTTAC
ATCGAACTGGATCTCAACAGCGGTAAGATCCTTGAGAGTTTTCGCCCCGAAGAACGTTTTCCAATGATGA
GCACTTTTAAAGTTCTGCTATGTGGCGCGGTATTATCCCGTATTGACGCCGGGCAAGAGCAACTCGGTCG
CCGCATACACTATTCTCAGAATGACTTGGTTGAGTACTCACCAGTCACAGAAAAGCATCTTACGGATGGC
ATGACAGTAAGAGAATTATGCAGTGCTGCCATAACCATGAGTGATAACACTGCGGCCAACTTACTTCTGA
CAACGATCGGAGGACCGAAGGAGCTAACCGCTTTTT
