>Addgene plasmid #32562 | pUCBB-ctH6-eGFP | addgene partial sequence | sequence record 38582 | EGFP-C 5'-CATGGTCCTGCTGGAGTTCGTG-3'
CTCGGCATGGACGAGCTGTACAAGTAAATGCATCCATGGCGGCCGCCTCGAGCTGGTCCCCCGGGGCAGC
CATCACCATCACCATCACTGAACTAGTTAACTTCAGGACCTGCAGTCCGGCAAAAAAGGGCAAGGTGTCA
CCACCCTGCCCTTTTTCTTTAAAACCGAAAAGATTACTTCGCGTTATGCAGGCTTCCTCGCTCACTGACT
CGCTGCGCTCGGTCGTTCGGCTGCGGCGAGCGGTATCAGCTCACTCAAAGGCGGTAATACGGTTATCCAC
AGAATCAGGGGATAACGCAGGAAAGAACATGTGAGCAAAAGGCCAGCAAAAGGCCAGGAACCGTAAAAAG
GCCGCGTTGCTGGCGTTTTTCCACAGGCTCCGCCCCCCTGACGAGCATCACAAAAATCGACGCTCAAGTC
AGAGGTGGCGAAACCCGACAGGACTATAAAGATACCAGGCGTTTCCCCCTGGAAGCTCCCTCGTGCGCTC
TCCTGTTCCGACCCTGCCGCTTACCGGATACCTGTCCGCCTTTCTCCCTTCGGGAAGCGTGGCGCTTTCT
CATAGCTCACGCTGTAGGTATCTCAGTTCGGTGTAGGTCGTTCGCTCCAAGCTGGGCTGTGTGCACGAAC
CCCCCGTTCAGCCCGACCGCTGCGCCTTATCCGGTAACTATCGTCTTGAGTCCAACCCGGTAAGACACGA
CTTATCGCCACTGGCAGCAGCCACTGGTAACAGGATTAGCAGAGCGAGGTATGTAGGCGGTGCTACAGAG
TTCTTGAAGTGGTGGCCTAACTACGGCTACACTAGAAGAACAGTATTTGGTATCTGCGCTCTGCTGAAGC
CAGTTACCTTCGGAAAAAGAGTTGGTAGCTCTTGATCCGGCAANA
